>Addgene plasmid #65020 | pASKt15C+SrtA7woH | depositor full sequence | sequence record 109964 | pASKt15C+SrtA7woH sequence 3718 bps
CCATCGAATGGCCAGATGATTAATTCCTAATTTTTGTTGACACTCTATCATTGATAGAGTTATTTTACCA
CTCCCTATCAGTGATAGAGAAAAGTGAAATGAATAGTTCGACAAAAATCTAGAAATAATTTTGTTTAACT
TTAAGAAGGAGATATACCATGAAAGAAACCGCTGCTGCTAAATTCGAACGCCAGCACATGGACAGCCCAG
ATCTGGGTACCCAAGCTAAACCTCAAATTCCGAAAGATAAATCGAAAGTGGCAGGCTATATTGAAATTCC
AGATGCTGATATTAAAGAACCAGTATATCCAGGACCAGCAACACGGGAACAATTAAATAGAGGTGTAAGC
TTTGCAAAGGAAAATGCCTCACTAGATGATCAAAATATTTCAATTGCAGGACACACTTTCATTGACCGTC
CGAACTATCAATTTACAAATCTTAAAGCAGCCAAAAAAGGTAGTATGGTGTACTTTAAAGTTGGTAATGA
AACACGTAAGTATAAAATGACAAGTATAAGAAACGTTAAGCCTACAGCCGTAGAAGTTCTAGATGAACAA
AAAGGTAAAGATAAACAATTAACATTAATTACTTGTGATGATTACAATGAAGAGACAGGCGTTTGGGAAA
CCCGTAAAATCTTTGTAGCTACAGAAGTCAAATAAGTTTAAACGACCTGTGAAGTGAAAAATGGCGCACA
TTGTGCGACATTTTTTTTGTCTGCCGTTTACCGCTACTGCGTCACGGATCTCC
[124 nt withheld, positions 754-877]
C
[91 nt withheld, positions 879-969]
A
[49 nt withheld, positions 971-1019]
CCTTTGACGTTGGAGTCCACGTTCTTT
[37 nt withheld, positions 1047-1083]
ACCCTATCTCGGTCTATTCTTTTGATTTATAAGGGATTTTGCCGATTTCGGCCTATTGGTTAAAAAATGA
GCTGATTTAACAAAAATTTAACGCGAATTTTAACAAAATTTGGCGAAAATGAGACGTTGATCGGCACGTA
AGAGGTTCCAACTTTCACCATAATGAAATAAGATCACTACCGGGCGTATTTTTTGAGTTATCGAGATTTT
CAGGAGCTAAGGAAGCTAAAATGGAGAAAAAAATCACTGGATATACCACCGTTGATATATCCCAATGGCA
TCGTAAAGAACATTTTGAGGCATTTCAGTCAGTTGCTCAATGTACCTATAACCAGACCGTTCAGCTGGAT
ATTACGGCCTTTTTAAAGACCGTAAAGAAAAATAAGCACAAGTTTTATCCGGCCTTTATTCACATTCTTG
CCCGCCTGATGAATGCTCATCCGGAATTTCGTATGGCAATGAAAGACGGTGAGCTGGTGATATGGGATAG
TGTTCACCCTTGTTACACCGTTTTCCATGAGCAAACTGAAACGTTTTCATCGCTCTGGAGTGAATACCAC
GACGATTTCCGGCAGTTTCTACACATATATTCGCAAGATGTGGCGTGTTACGGTGAAAACCTGGCCTATT
TCCCTAAAGGGTTTATTGAGAATATGTTTTTCGTCTCAGCCAATCCCTGGGTGAGTTTCACCAGTTTTGA
TTTAAACGTGGCCAATATGGACAACTTCTTCGCCCCCGTTTTCACTATGGGCAAATATTATACGCAAGGC
GACAAGGTGCTGATGCCGCTGGCGATTCAGGTTCATCATGCCGTCTGTGATGGCTTCCATGTCGGCAGAA
TGCTTAATGAATTACAACAGTACTGCGATGAGTGGCAGGGCGGGGCGTAATAGGAATTAATGATGTCTCG
TTTAGATAAAAGTAAAGTGATTAACAGCGCATTAGAGCTGCTTAATGAGGTCGGAATCGAAGGTTTAACA
ACCCGTAAACTCGCCCAGAAGCTAGGTGTAGAGCAGCCTACATTGTATTGGCATGTAAAAAATAAGCGGG
CTTTGCTCGACGCCTTAGCCATTGAGATGTTAGATAGGCACCATACTCACTTTTGCCCTTTAGAAGGGGA
AAGCTGGCAAGATTTTTTACGTAATAACGCTAAAAGTTTTAGATGTGCTTTACTAAGTCATCGCGATGGA
GCAAAAGTACATTTAGGTACACGGCCTACAGAAAAACAGTATGAAACTCTCGAAAATCAATTAGCCTTTT
TATGCCAACAAGGTTTTTCACTAGAGAATGCATTATATGCACTCAGCGCAGTGGGGCATTTTACTTTAGG
TTGCGTATTGGAAGATCAAGAGCATCAAGTCGCTAAAGAAGAAAGGGAAACACCTACTACTGATAGTATG
CCGCCATTATTACGACAAGCTATCGAATTATTTGATCACCAAGGTGCAGAGCCAGCCTTCTTATTCGGCC
TTGAATTGATCATATGCGGATTAGAAAAACAACTTAAATGTGAAAGTGGGTCTTAAAAGCAGCATAACCT
TTTTCCGTGATGGTAACTTCACTAGTTTAAAAGGATCTAGGTGAAGATCCTTTTTGATAATCTCATGACC
AAAATCCCTTAACGTGAGTTTTCGTTCCACTGAGCGTCAGACCCCGTAGAAAAGCGCTAGCGGAGTGTAT
ACTGGCTTACTATGTTGGCACTGATGAGGGTGTCAGTGAAGTGCTTCATGTGGCAGGAGAAAAAAGGCTG
CACCGGTGCGTCAGCAGAATATGTGATACAGGATATATTCCGCTTCCTCGCTCACTGACTCGCTACGCTC
GGTCGTTCGACTGCGGCGAGCGGAAATGGCTTACGAACGGGGCGGAGATTTCCTGGAAGATGCCAGGAAG
ATACTTAACAGGGAAGTGAGAGGGCCGCGGCAAAGCCGTTTTTCCATAGGCTCCGCCCCCCTGACAAGCA
TCACGAAATCTGACGCTCAAATCAGTGGTGGCGAAACCCGACAGGACTATAAAGATACCAGGCGTTTCCC
CCTGGCGGCTCCCTCGTGCGCTCTCCTGTTCCTGCCTTTCGGTTTACCGGTGTCATTCCGCTGTTATGGC
CGCGTTTGTCTCATTCCACGCCTGACACTCAGTTCCGGGTAGGCAGTTCGCTCCAAGCTGGACTGTATGC
ACGAACCCCCCGTTCAGTCCGACCGCTGCGCCTTATCCGGTAACTATCGTCTTGAGTCCAACCCGGAAAG
ACATGCAAAAGCACCACTGGCAGCAGCCACTGGTAATTGATTTAGAGGAGTTAGTCTTGAAGTCATGCGC
CGGTTAAGGCTAAACTGAAAGGACAAGTTTTGGTGACTGCGCTCCTCCAAGCCAGTTACCTCGGTTCAAA
GAGTTGGTAGCTCAGAGAACCTTCGAAAAACCGCCCTGCAAGGCGGTTTTTTCGTTTTCAGAGCAAGAGA
TTACGCGCAGACCAAAACGATCTCAAGAAGATCATCTTATTAATCAGATAAAATATTTCTAGATTTCAGT
GCAATTTATCTCTTCAAATGTAGCACCTGAAGTCAGCCCCATACGATATAAGTTGTAATTCTGCCTTTTT
ACGGTTCCTGGCCTTTTGCTGGCCTTTTGCTCACATGACCCGACA
Features (pLannotate 1.2.2; 11 found; start..end, strand, type, name):
     36..91      +  promoter       tetR/tetA promoters: tetR; overlapping promoters for bacterial tetR and tetA
    130..152     +  RBS            RBS: efficient ribosome binding site from bacteriophage T7 gene 10 (Olins and Rangwala, 1989)
    162..206     +  CDS            S-Tag: affinity and epitope tag derived from pancreatic ribonuclease A
    204..662     +  CDS            srtA (fragment): SRTA_STAA8 - Experimental evidence at protein level: Swiss-Prot protein existence level 1. Transpeptidase that anchors surface proteins to the cell wall (PubMed:10427003, PubMed:10446208, PubMed:10535938, PubMed:11714722, PubMed:14769030, PubMed:15247224). Recognizes and modifies its substrate by proteolytic cleavage of a C-terminal sorting signal. Following cleavage, a covalent intermediate is formed via a thioester bond between the sortase and its substrate, which is then transferred and covalently attached to the cell wall (PubMed:10446208, PubMed:10535938, PubMed:11714722, PubMed:14769030,
    754..1182    +  rep_origin     f1 ori (sequence partly withheld): f1 bacteriophage origin of replication; arrow indicates direction of (+) strand synthesis
   1211..1313    +  promoter       cat promoter: promoter of the E. coli cat gene encoding chloramphenicol acetyltransferase
   1314..1970    +  CDS            cat: CAT_ECOLX - Experimental evidence at protein level: Swiss-Prot protein existence level 1. This enzyme is an effector of chloramphenicol resistance in bacteria. From Escherichia coli. This protein is used as a marker in many commonly used cloning vectors, such as pACYC184.
   1983..2609    +  CDS            TetR: tetracycline repressor TetR; tetR; TetR binds to the tetracycline operator tetO to inhibit transcription. This inhibition can be relieved by adding tetracycline or doxycycline.
   2746..2772    +  misc_feature   bom (fragment): basis of mobility region from pBR322
   2871..2926    -  rep_origin     RSF ori (fragment): Plasmids containing the RSF 1030 origin of replication can be propagated in E. coli cells that contain additional plasmids with compatible origins.
   3014..3559    -  rep_origin     p15A ori: Plasmids containing the medium-copy-number p15A origin of replication can be propagated in E. coli cells that contain a second plasmid with the ColE1 origin.
