[The description below was written by a language model from this plasmid's Addgene catalogue record and pLannotate feature annotations shown in this document.]
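Description:
pASKt15C+SrtA7woH is a 3,718 bp bacterial expression plasmid for E. coli, built on the pASK-IBA3 plus backbone with two modifications. The ampicillin-resistance gene was replaced by a chloramphenicol acetyltransferase (cat) gene with its own promoter, and the pBR322 replicon was exchanged for a p15A origin. It is therefore selected with chloramphenicol. The p15A origin allows it to coexist with ColE1-type plasmids in the same cell, which suits co-expression with substrate proteins carried on a second vector. An f1 phage origin is also present. The annotation additionally picks up short fragments matching the pBR322 bom region and an RSF origin, which are probably just partial sequence matches flanking the replicon.

The payload is a truncated Staphylococcus aureus sortase A lacking amino acids 1–59 (the N-terminal portion of the native protein) and carrying seven substitutions. It is fused at its N terminus to an S tag for detection or affinity capture. Expression is driven by the tetracycline promoter/operator followed by a T7 gene 10 ribosome binding site. A constitutively encoded TetR repressor on the same plasmid keeps transcription off until a tetracycline-class inducer is added. The record is inconsistent about one substitution, giving position 165 as D165K in the purpose statement but D165A in the mutation field. The other changes are P94R, E105K, E108A, D160N, K190E and K196T.

According to the associated publication title, this heptamutant is a calcium-independent sortase A with high selective protein ligation activity in the E. coli cytoplasm. This makes the plasmid useful for sortase-mediated transpeptidation of recognition-motif-bearing proteins inside living bacteria.
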