Addgene plasmid #65020: pASKt15C+SrtA7woH
Purpose: Expresses the P94R/E105K/E108A/D160N/D165K/K190E/K196T mutant of Staphylococcus aureus sortase A in E. coli
Depositing lab: Teruyuki Nagamune. Depositing organization: The University of Tokyo. Publication: Ca -independent sortase-A exhibits high selective protein ligation activity in the cytoplasm of E. coli. Hirakawa H, Ishikawa S, Nagamune T. Biotechnol J. 2015 Apr 10. doi: 10.1002/biot.201500012. PubMed 25864513.
Backbone
  Vector backbone: pASK-IBA3 plus
  Backbone manufacturer: IBA
  Backbone size w/o insert (bp): 3211
  Total vector size (bp): 3718
  Modifications to backbone: The ampicillin-resistance gene is replaced with a chloramphenicol-resistance gene. The pBR322 replicon is replaced with a p15A replicon.
  Vector type: Bacterial Expression
Growth in bacteria
  Bacterial resistance: Chloramphenicol, 25 μg/mL
  Growth temperature: 37°C
  Growth strain: DH5alpha
  Copy number: Unknown
Gene/Insert
  Gene/Insert name: sortase A (alt name: SrtA)
  Species: Staphylococcus aureus ATCC 10832
  Insert size (bp): 512
  Mutation: deleted amino acids 1-59, P94R, E105K, E108A, D160N, D165A, K190E, K196T
  Promoter: tetracycline promoter/operator
  Tag / fusion protein: S tag (N terminal on insert)
  Cloning method: Restriction Enzyme; 5′ cloning site NcoI (destroyed during cloning); 3′ cloning site PmeI (not destroyed)
  Sequencing primers: 5′ GAGTTATTTTACCACTCCCT; 3′ CGCAGTAGCGGTAAACG
Resource information
  A portion of this plasmid was derived from a plasmid made by: S. aureus sortase A is originally cloned from a genomic DNA of S. aureus (ATCC 10832D) in our lab.
Terms and licenses: Academic/Nonprofit Terms; Industry Terms: Not Available to Industry
How to cite: pASKt15C+SrtA7woH was a gift from Teruyuki Nagamune (Addgene plasmid # 65020 ; http://n2t.net/addgene:65020 ; RRID:Addgene_65020)
