>Addgene plasmid #65020 | pASKt15C+SrtA7woH | depositor partial sequence | sequence record 109965 | SrtA
ATGAAAGAAACCGCTGCTGCTAAATTCGAACGCCAGCACATGGACAGCCCAGATCTGGGTACCCAAGCTA
AACCTCAAATTCCGAAAGATAAATCGAAAGTGGCAGGCTATATTGAAATTCCAGATGCTGATATTAAAGA
ACCAGTATATCCAGGACCAGCAACACGGGAACAATTAAATAGAGGTGTAAGCTTTGCAAAGGAAAATGCC
TCACTAGATGATCAAAATATTTCAATTGCAGGACACACTTTCATTGACCGTCCGAACTATCAATTTACAA
ATCTTAAAGCAGCCAAAAAAGGTAGTATGGTGTACTTTAAAGTTGGTAATGAAACACGTAAGTATAAAAT
GACAAGTATAAGAAACGTTAAGCCTACAGCCGTAGAAGTTCTAGATGAACAAAAAGGTAAAGATAAACAA
TTAACATTAATTACTTGTGATGATTACAATGAAGAGACAGGCGTTTGGGAAACCCGTAAAATCTTTGTAG
CTACAGAAGTCAAA
