>Addgene plasmid #65020 | pASKt15C+SrtA7woH | addgene partial sequence | sequence record 115295 | pASK-IBA-F 5'-GAGTTATTTTACCACTCCCT-3'
AAAATCTAGAAATAATTTTGTTTAACTTTAAGAAGGAGATATACCATGAAAGAAACCGCTGCTGCTAAAT
TCGAACGCCAGCACATGGACAGCCCAGATCTGGGTACCCAAGCTAAACCTCAAATTCCGAAAGATAAATC
GAAAGTGGCAGGCTATATTGAAATTCCAGATGCTGATATTAAAGAACCAGTATATCCAGGACCAGCAACA
CGGGAACAATTAAATAGAGGTGTAAGCTTTGCAAAGGAAAATGCCTCACTAGATGATCAAAATATTTCAA
TTGCAGGACACACTTTCATTGACCGTCCGAACTATCAATTTACAAATCTTAAAGCAGCCAAAAAAGGTAG
TATGGTGTACTTTAAAGTTGGTAATGAAACACGTAAGTATAAAATGACAAGTATAAGAAACGTTAAGCCT
ACAGCCGTAGAAGTTCTAGATGAACAAAAAGGTAAAGATAAACAATTAACATTAATTACTTGTGATGATT
ACAATGAAGAGACAGGCGTTTGGGAAACCCGTAAAATCTTTGTAGCTACAGAAGTCAAATAAGTTTAAAC
GACCTGTGAAGTGAAAAATGGCGCACATTGTGCGACATTTTTTTTGTCTGCCGTTTACCGCTACTGCGTC
ACGGATCTCC
[124 nt withheld, positions 641-764]
C
[91 nt withheld, positions 766-856]
A
[49 nt withheld, positions 858-906]
CCTTTGACGTTGGAGTCCACGTTCTTT
[37 nt withheld, positions 934-970]
ACCCTATCTCGGTCTATTCTTTTGATTTATAAGGGATTTTGCCGATT
