>Addgene plasmid #65020 | pASKt15C+SrtA7woH | addgene partial sequence | sequence record 115302 | pK03-R 5'-TTAATGCGCCGCTACAGGGCG-3'
AAAAATGTCGCACAATGTGCGCCATTTTTCACTTCACAGGTCGTTTAAACTTATTTGACTTCTGTAGCTA
CAAAGATTTTACGGGTTTCCCAAACGCCTGTCTCTTCATTGTAATCATCACAAGTAATTAATGTTAATTG
TTTATCTTTACCTTTTTGTTCATCTAGAACTTCTACGGCTGTAGGCTTAACGTTTCTTATACTTGTCATT
TTATACTTACGTGTTTCATTACCAACTTTAAAGTACACCATACTACCTTTTTTGGCTGCTTTAAGATTTG
TAAATTGATAGTTCGGACGGTCAATGAAAGTGTGTCCTGCAATTGAAATATTTTGATCATCTAGTGAGGC
ATTTTCCTTTGCAAAGCTTACACCTCTATTTAATTGTTCCCGTGTTGCTGGTCCTGGATATACTGGTTCT
TTAATATCAGCATCTGGAATTTCAATATAGCCTGCCACTTTCGATTTATCTTTCGGAATTTGAGGTTTAG
CTTGGGTACCCAGATCTGGGCTGTCCATGTGCTGGCGTTCGAATTTAGCAGCAGCGGTTTCTTTCATGGT
ATATCTCCTTCTTAAAGTTAAACAAAATTATTTCTAGATTTTTGTCGAACTATTCATTTCACTTTTCTCT
ATCACTGATAGGGAGTGGTAAAATAACTCTATCAATGATAGAGTGTCAACAAAAATTAGGAATTAATCAT
CTGGCCATTCGATGGTGTCGGGTCATGTGAGCAAAAGGCCAGCAAAAGGCCAGGAACCGTAAAAAGGCAG
AATTACAAC
